Addgene plasmid #9025: 1119 pBabe puroL HA FKHR AAA
Depositing lab: William Sellers. Depositing organization: Dana-Farber Cancer Institute. Publication: Forkhead transcription factors are critical effectors of cell death and cell cycle arrest downstream of PTEN. Nakamura N, Ramaswamy S, Vazquez F, Signoretti S, Loda M, Sellers WR. Mol Cell Biol. 2000 Dec . 20(23):8969-82. 10.1128/MCB.20.23.8969-8982.2000 PubMed 11073996.
Backbone
  Vector backbone: pBabe puro L
  Backbone size w/o insert (bp): 5200
  Vector type: Mammalian Expression, Retroviral
  Selectable markers: Puromycin
Growth in bacteria
  Bacterial resistance: Ampicillin, 100 μg/mL
  Growth temperature: 37°C
  Growth strain: DH5alpha
  Copy number: High Copy
Gene/Insert
  Gene/Insert name: FKHR AAA (alt names: FKHR; FOXO1A)
  Species: H. sapiens (human)
  Insert size (bp): 2000
  Mutation: T24A S256A S319A
  Entrez Gene: FOXO1 (a.k.a. FKH1, FKHR, FOXO1A)
  Tag / fusion protein: HA (N terminal on backbone)
  Cloning method: Restriction Enzyme; 5′ cloning site BamHI (not destroyed); 3′ cloning site XhoI (not destroyed)
  Sequencing primers: 5′ pBabe5
Terms and licenses: Academic/Nonprofit Terms; Industry Terms: Not Available to Industry
Depositor comments: Oligonucleotides 5'-GCGCGGATCCATGGCCGAGGCGCCTCAGGTG-3' and 5'-CGCGCTCGAGGAATTCTCAGCCTGACACCCAGCTATG-3' were used to PCR amplify the FKHR cDNA. The PCR products, restricted with BamHI and XhoI, were ligated to similarly restricted pBABE-puroL to give pBABE-puroL-FKHR. AAA mutant cannot be phosphorylated by Akt.
How to cite: 1119 pBabe puroL HA FKHR AAA was a gift from William Sellers (Addgene plasmid # 9025 ; http://n2t.net/addgene:9025 ; RRID:Addgene_9025)
