[The description below was written by a language model from this plasmid's Addgene catalogue record.]
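Description:
1119 pBabe puroL HA FKHR AAA is a retroviral mammalian expression plasmid built on the pBabe puro L backbone (about 5.2 kb without insert). It is maintained in E. coli as a high-copy plasmid under ampicillin selection and carries a puromycin resistance marker for selecting transduced or transfected mammalian cells. No feature table accompanies the record, so the promoters and viral elements are not explicitly listed. pBabe-type vectors are generally Moloney murine leukemia virus–based designs in which the long terminal repeats and packaging signal allow the transcript to be packaged into retroviral particles in a packaging cell line, with the 5′ LTR driving the inserted gene after integration.

The payload is an approximately 2 kb human FOXO1 cDNA (also known as FKHR or FOXO1A), PCR-amplified and cloned between BamHI and XhoI sites that remain intact. A backbone-encoded HA epitope is fused at the N terminus for detection by immunoblotting or immunostaining. The coding sequence carries three alanine substitutions, T24A, S256A and S319A, and the depositor notes that this "AAA" mutant cannot be phosphorylated by Akt. Because Akt phosphorylation normally restrains this forkhead transcription factor by promoting its exclusion from the nucleus, the triple mutant is commonly used as a constitutively active form that is insensitive to PI3K/Akt signalling.

The associated work concerns forkhead factors as effectors of cell death and cell cycle arrest downstream of PTEN. This fits use of the construct for stable, puromycin-selected expression of Akt-resistant FOXO1 to test its effects on proliferation and survival.
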