>Addgene plasmid #9025 | 1119 pBabe puroL HA FKHR AAA | addgene partial sequence | sequence record 17634 | 9025 with pBABE5'
ATGGCCACCCCTACGACGTGCCCGACTACGCCTCCCTCGGATCCATGGCCGAGGCGCCTCAGGTGGTGGA
GATCGACCCGGACTTCGAGCCGCTGCCCCGGCCGCGCTCGTGCGCCTGGCCGCTGCCCAGGCCGGAGTTT
AGCCAGTCCAACTCGGCCACCTCCAGCCCGGCGCCGTCGGGCAGCGCGGCTGCCAACCCCGACGCCGCGG
CGGGCCTGCCCTCGGCCTCGGCTGCCGCTGTCAGCGCCGACTTCATGAGCAACCTGAGCTTGCTGGAGGA
GAGCGAGGACTTCCCGCAGGCGCCCGGCTCCGTGGCGGCGGCGGTGGCGGCGGCGGCCGCCGCGGCCGCC
ACCGGGGGGCTGTGCGGGGACTTCCAGGGCCCGGAGGCGGGCTGCCTGCACCCAGCGCCACCGCAGCCCC
CGCCGCCCGGGCCGCTGTCGCAGCACCCGCCGGTGCCCCCCGCCGCCGCTGGGCCGCTCGCGGGGCAGCC
GCGCAAGAGCAGCTCGTCCCGCCGCAACGCGTGGGGCAACCTGTCCTACGCCGACCTCATCACCAAGGCC
ATCTAGAGCTCGGCA
